Addgene plasmid #75828: CD2 gRNA (BRDN0001148522)
Purpose: 3rd generation lentiviral gRNA plasmid targeting human CD2
Depositing lab: John Doench & David Root. Depositing organization: Broad Institute. Publication: Optimized sgRNA design to maximize activity and minimize off-target effects of CRISPR-Cas9. Doench JG, Fusi N, Sullender M, Hegde M, Vaimberg EW, Donovan KF, Smith I, Tothova Z, Wilen C, Orchard R, Virgin HW, Listgarten J, Root DE. Nat Biotechnol. 2016 Jan 18. doi: 10.1038/nbt.3437. PubMed 26780180.
Backbone
  Vector backbone: lentiGuide-Puro
  Backbone manufacturer: Zhang Lab (Addgene plasmid # 52963)
  Vector type: Mammalian Expression, Lentiviral, CRISPR
  Selectable markers: Puromycin
Growth in bacteria
  Bacterial resistance: Ampicillin, 100 μg/mL
  Growth temperature: 37°C
  Growth strain: DH5alpha
  Copy number: High Copy
Gene/Insert
  Gene/Insert name: CD2 (alt names: CD2; NM_001767.3)
  gRNA/shRNA sequence: CTTGTAGATATCCTGATCAT
  Species: H. sapiens (human)
  Entrez Gene: CD2 (a.k.a. LFA-2, SRBC, T11)
  Promoter: hU6
  Cloning method: Unknown
  Sequencing primers: 5′ U6-F; 3′ pS2-R
Terms and licenses: Academic/Nonprofit Terms; Industry Terms: Not Available to Industry
Depositor comments: The gRNA was designed to target the following Genbank reference sequence(s): NM_001767.3. Note that this plasmid does NOT contain Cas9. It should be used in conjunction with lentiCas9-Blast (Addgene #52962) or otherwise with cell lines already expressing Cas9. Browse the full kinome gRNA library at http://www.addgene.org/pooled-library/broadgpp-human-kinome/ or visit http://www.broadinstitute.org/rnai/public/ for detailed protocols and information.
How to cite: CD2 gRNA (BRDN0001148522) was a gift from John Doench & David Root (Addgene plasmid # 75828 ; http://n2t.net/addgene:75828 ; RRID:Addgene_75828)
