[The description below was written by a language model from this plasmid's Addgene catalogue record and pLannotate feature annotations shown in this document.]
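Description:
CD2 gRNA (BRDN0001148522) is a third-generation lentiviral guide RNA plasmid built on the lentiGuide-Puro backbone and designed to direct Streptococcus pyogenes Cas9 to the human CD2 gene (also known as LFA-2, SRBC or T11). The assembled sequence is 8,323 nt. It is maintained in E. coli as a high-copy plasmid through a ColE1/pUC-type origin and selected with ampicillin via the β-lactamase gene. An f1 origin, an SV40 origin and remnants of lac, T3 and T7 cloning-vector elements also lie in the bacterial backbone.

The viral transfer cassette begins with an RSV enhancer/promoter fused to a truncated HIV-1 5' LTR, which makes genomic RNA production Tat-independent. This is followed by the Ψ packaging signal with a partial gag segment, the Rev response element for Rev-dependent nuclear export, and a cPPT/CTS. The cassette ends in a ΔU3 self-inactivating 3' LTR with a downstream SV40 polyadenylation signal.

Two expression units sit between the LTRs. A human U6 RNA polymerase III promoter drives the CD2-specific spacer joined to the gRNA scaffold. An EF-1α core promoter with its intron A drives puromycin N-acetyltransferase, which allows selection of transduced mammalian cells, and a WPRE follows to enhance transcript expression.

The plasmid does not encode Cas9, so it must be paired with a separate Cas9 vector such as lentiCas9-Blast or used in cells that already express the nuclease. The guide was designed against the CD2 reference transcript as part of work on optimised sgRNA design. It is intended for CRISPR-mediated disruption of CD2 in human cells, and the depositor's comments associate it with a human kinome gRNA collection.
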