Features (pLannotate 1.2.2; 29 found; start..end, strand, type, name):
     14..80      +  CDS            small t antigen (fragment): SV40 (simian virus 40) small t antigen
    106..317     +  promoter       EF-1α core promoter: core promoter for human elongation factor EF-1α
    318..1256    +  intron         EF-1α intron A: intron upstream of the start codon of human EF-1α
   1278..1877    +  CDS            PuroR (fragment): puromycin N-acetyltransferase; pac from Streptomyces; confers resistance to puromycin
   1893..2481    +  misc_feature   WPRE: woodchuck hepatitis virus posttranscriptional regulatory element
   2532..2551    +  misc_feature   cPPT/CTS (fragment): central polypurine tract and central termination sequence of HIV-1
   2553..2786    +  LTR            3' LTR (ΔU3): self-inactivating 3' long terminal repeat (LTR) from HIV-1
   2864..2985    +  polyA_signal   SV40 poly(A) signal: SV40 polyadenylation signal
   3025..3160    +  rep_origin     SV40 ori: SV40 origin of replication
   3181..3199    -  promoter       T7 promoter: promoter for bacteriophage T7 RNA polymerase
   3207..3362    +  CDS            lacZα (fragment): LacZα fragment of β-galactosidase; lacZ fragment
   3367..3795    +  rep_origin     f1 ori (sequence partly withheld): f1 bacteriophage origin of replication; arrow indicates direction of (+) strand synthesis
   3848..3952    +  promoter       AmpR promoter: bla
   3953..4813    +  CDS            AmpR: β-lactamase; bla; confers resistance to ampicillin, carbenicillin, and related antibiotics
   4984..5572    +  rep_origin     ori: high-copy-number ColE1/pMB1/pBR322/pUC origin of replication
   5755..5847    +  CDS            lacI (fragment): lac repressor; lacI; The lac repressor binds to the lac operator to inhibit transcription in E. coli. This inhibition can be relieved by adding lactose or isopropyl-β-D-thiogalactopyranoside (IPTG).
   5860..5881    +  protein_bind   CAP binding site: CAP binding activates transcription in the presence of cAMP. E. coli catabolite activator protein
   5896..5926    +  promoter       lac promoter: promoter for the E. coli lac operon
   5934..5950    +  protein_bind   lac operator: The lac repressor binds to the lac operator to inhibit transcription in E. coli. This inhibition can be relieved by adding lactose or isopropyl-β-D-thiogalactopyranoside (IPTG). lac repressor encoded by lacI
   5995..6013    +  promoter       T3 promoter: promoter for bacteriophage T3 RNA polymerase
   6041..6267    +  promoter       RSV promoter: Rous sarcoma virus enhancer/promoter
   6268..6448    +  LTR            5' LTR (truncated): truncated 5' long terminal repeat (LTR) from HIV-1
   6495..6620    +  misc_feature   HIV-1 Ψ: packaging signal of human immunodeficiency virus type 1
   6604..6967    +  CDS            HIV-1 gag (fragment): gag protein from human immunodeficiency virus 1; gag
   7113..7346    +  misc_feature   RRE: The Rev response element (RRE) of HIV-1 allows for Rev-dependent mRNA export from the nucleus to the cytoplasm.
   7723..7749    +  CDS            Rev (fragment): human immunodeficiency virus 1 (HIV-1) Rev protein; rev; enhances nuclear export of unspliced and incompletely spliced viral mRNAs
   7753..7993    +  promoter       U6 promoter: RNA polymerase III promoter for human U6 snRNA
   8023..8098    +  misc_RNA       gRNA scaffold: guide RNA scaffold for the Streptococcus pyogenes CRISPR/Cas9 system
   8154..8271    +  misc_feature   cPPT/CTS: central polypurine tract and central termination sequence of HIV-1
>Addgene plasmid #75828 | CD2 gRNA (BRDN0001148522) | addgene full sequence | sequence record 184646 | Addgene Assembled Sequence
CCCGGGTGCAAAGATGGATAAAGTTTTAAACAGAGAGGAATCTTTGCAGCTAATGGACCTTCTAGGTCTT
GAAAGGAGTGGGAATTGGCTCCGGTGCCCGTCAGTGGGCAGAGCGCACATCGCCCACAGTCCCCGAGAAG
TTGGGGGGAGGGGTCGGCAATTGATCCGGTGCCTAGAGAAGGTGGCGCGGGGTAAACTGGGAAAGTGATG
TCGTGTACTGGCTCCGCCTTTTTCCCGAGGGTGGGGGAGAACCGTATATAAGTGCAGTAGTCGCCGTGAA
CGTTCTTTTTCGCAACGGGTTTGCCGCCAGAACACAGGTAAGTGCCGTGTGTGGTTCCCGCGGGCCTGGC
CTCTTTACGGGTTATGGCCCTTGCGTGCCTTGAATTACTTCCACCTGGCTGCAGTACGTGATTCTTGATC
CCGAGCTTCGGGTTGGAAGTGGGTGGGAGAGTTCGAGGCCTTGCGCTTAAGGAGCCCCTTCGCCTCGTGC
TTGAGTTGAGGCCTGGCCTGGGCGCTGGGGCCGCCGCGTGCGAATCTGGTGGCACCTTCGCGCCTGTCTC
GCTGCTTTCGATAAGTCTCTAGCCATTTAAAATTTTTGATGACCTGCTGCGACGCTTTTTTTCTGGCAAG
ATAGTCTTGTAAATGCGGGCCAAGATCTGCACACTGGTATTTCGGTTTTTGGGGCCGCGGGCGGCGACGG
GGCCCGTGCGTCCCAGCGCACATGTTCGGCGAGGCGGGGCCTGCGAGCGCGGCCACCGAGAATCGGACGG
GGGTAGTCTCAAGCTGGCCGGCCTGCTCTGGTGCCTGGCCTCGCGCCGCCGTGTATCGCCCCGCCCTGGG
CGGCAAGGCTGGCCCGGTCGGCACCAGTTGCGTGAGCGGAAAGATGGCCGCTTCCCGGCCCTGCTGCAGG
GAGCTCAAAATGGAGGACGCGGCGCTCGGGAGAGCGGGCGGGTGAGTCACCCACACAAAGGAAAAGGGCC
TTTCCGTCCTCAGCCGTCGCTTCATGTGACTCCACGGAGTACCGGGCGCCGTCCAGGCACCTCGATTAGT
TCTCGAGCTTTTGGAGTACGTCGTCTTTAGGTTGGGGGGAGGGGTTTTATGCGATGGAGTTTCCCCACAC
TGAGTGGGTGGAGACTGAAGTTAGGCCAGCTTGGCACTTGATGTAATTCTCCTTGGAATTTGCCCTTTTT
GAGTTTGGATCTTGGTTCATTCTCAAGCCTCAGACAGTGGTTCAAAGTTTTTTTCTTCCATTTCAGGTGT
CGTGACGTACGGCCACCATGACCGAGTACAAGCCCACGGTGCGCCTCGCCACCCGCGACGACGTCCCCAG
GGCCGTACGCACCCTCGCCGCCGCGTTCGCCGACTACCCCGCCACGCGCCACACCGTCGATCCGGACCGC
CACATCGAGCGGGTCACCGAGCTGCAAGAACTCTTCCTCACGCGCGTCGGGCTCGACATCGGCAAGGTGT
GGGTCGCGGACGACGGCGCCGCCGTGGCGGTCTGGACCACGCCGGAGAGCGTCGAAGCGGGGGCGGTGTT
CGCCGAGATCGGCCCGCGCATGGCCGAGTTGAGCGGTTCCCGGCTGGCCGCGCAGCAACAGATGGAAGGC
CTCCTGGCGCCGCACCGGCCCAAGGAGCCCGCGTGGTTCCTGGCCACCGTCGGAGTCTCGCCCGACCACC
AGGGCAAGGGTCTGGGCAGCGCCGTCGTGCTCCCCGGAGTGGAGGCGGCCGAGCGCGCCGGGGTGCCCGC
CTTCCTGGAGACCTCCGCGCCCCGCAACCTCCCCTTCTACGAGCGGCTCGGCTTCACCGTCACCGCCGAC
GTCGAGGTGCCCGAAGGACCGCGCACCTGGTGCATGACCCGCAAGCCCGGTGCCTGAACGCGTTAAGTCG
ACAATCAACCTCTGGATTACAAAATTTGTGAAAGATTGACTGGTATTCTTAACTATGTTGCTCCTTTTAC
GCTATGTGGATACGCTGCTTTAATGCCTTTGTATCATGCTATTGCTTCCCGTATGGCTTTCATTTTCTCC
TCCTTGTATAAATCCTGGTTGCTGTCTCTTTATGAGGAGTTGTGGCCCGTTGTCAGGCAACGTGGCGTGG
TGTGCACTGTGTTTGCTGACGCAACCCCCACTGGTTGGGGCATTGCCACCACCTGTCAGCTCCTTTCCGG
GACTTTCGCTTTCCCCCTCCCTATTGCCACGGCGGAACTCATCGCCGCCTGCCTTGCCCGCTGCTGGACA
GGGGCTCGGCTGTTGGGCACTGACAATTCCGTGGTGTTGTCGGGGAAATCATCGTCCTTTCCTTGGCTGC
TCGCCTGTGTTGCCACCTGGATTCTGCGCGGGACGTCCTTCTGCTACGTCCCTTCGGCCCTCAATCCAGC
GGACCTTCCTTCCCGCGGCCTGCTGCCGGCTCTGCGGCCTCTTCCGCGTCTTCGCCTTCGCCCTCAGACG
AGTCGGATCTCCCTTTGGGCCGCCTCCCCGCGTCGACTTTAAGACCAATGACTTACAAGGCAGCTGTAGA
TCTTAGCCACTTTTTAAAAGAAAAGGGGGGACTGGAAGGGCTAATTCACTCCCAACGAAGACAAGATCTG
CTTTTTGCTTGTACTGGGTCTCTCTGGTTAGACCAGATCTGAGCCTGGGAGCTCTCTGGCTAACTAGGGA
ACCCACTGCTTAAGCCTCAATAAAGCTTGCCTTGAGTGCTTCAAGTAGTGTGTGCCCGTCTGTTGTGTGA
CTCTGGTAACTAGAGATCCCTCAGACCCTTTTAGTCAGTGTGGAAAATCTCTAGCAGTACGTATAGTAGT
TCATGTCATCTTATTATTCAGTATTTATAACTTGCAAAGAAATGAATATCAGAGAGTGAGAGGAACTTGT
TTATTGCAGCTTATAATGGTTACAAATAAAGCAATAGCATCACAAATTTCACAAATAAAGCATTTTTTTC
ACTGCATTCTAGTTGTGGTTTGTCCAAACTCATCAATGTATCTTATCATGTCTGGCTCTAGCTATCCCGC
CCCTAACTCCGCCCATCCCGCCCCTAACTCCGCCCAGTTCCGCCCATTCTCCGCCCCATGGCTGACTAAT
TTTTTTTATTTATGCAGAGGCCGAGGCCGCCTCGGCCTCTGAGCTATTCCAGAAGTAGTGAGGAGGCTTT
TTTGGAGGCCTAGGGACGTACCCAATTCGCCCTATAGTGAGTCGTATTACGCGCGCTCACTGGCCGTCGT
TTTACAACGTCGTGACTGGGAAAACCCTGGCGTTACCCAACTTAATCGCCTTGCAGCACATCCCCCTTTC
GCCAGCTGGCGTAATAGCGAAGAGGCCCGCACCGATCGCCCTTCCCAACAGTTGCGCAGCCTGAATGGCG
AATGGG
[124 nt withheld, positions 3367-3490]
C
[91 nt withheld, positions 3492-3582]
A
[49 nt withheld, positions 3584-3632]
CCTTTGACGTTGGAGTCCACGTTCTTT
[37 nt withheld, positions 3660-3696]
ACCCTATCTCGGTCTATTCTTTTGATTTATAAGGGATTTTGCCGATTTCGGCCTATTGGTTAAAAAATGA
GCTGATTTAACAAAAATTTAACGCGAATTTTAACAAAATATTAACGCTTACAATTTAGGTGGCACTTTTC
GGGGAAATGTGCGCGGAACCCCTATTTGTTTATTTTTCTAAATACATTCAAATATGTATCCGCTCATGAG
ACAATAACCCTGATAAATGCTTCAATAATATTGAAAAAGGAAGAGTATGAGTATTCAACATTTCCGTGTC
GCCCTTATTCCCTTTTTTGCGGCATTTTGCCTTCCTGTTTTTGCTCACCCAGAAACGCTGGTGAAAGTAA
AAGATGCTGAAGATCAGTTGGGTGCACGAGTGGGTTACATCGAACTGGATCTCAACAGCGGTAAGATCCT
TGAGAGTTTTCGCCCCGAAGAACGTTTTCCAATGATGAGCACTTTTAAAGTTCTGCTATGTGGCGCGGTA
TTATCCCGTATTGACGCCGGGCAAGAGCAACTCGGTCGCCGCATACACTATTCTCAGAATGACTTGGTTG
AGTACTCACCAGTCACAGAAAAGCATCTTACGGATGGCATGACAGTAAGAGAATTATGCAGTGCTGCCAT
AACCATGAGTGATAACACTGCGGCCAACTTACTTCTGACAACGATCGGAGGACCGAAGGAGCTAACCGCT
TTTTTGCACAACATGGGGGATCATGTAACTCGCCTTGATCGTTGGGAACCGGAGCTGAATGAAGCCATAC
CAAACGACGAGCGTGACACCACGATGCCTGTAGCAATGGCAACAACGTTGCGCAAACTATTAACTGGCGA
ACTACTTACTCTAGCTTCCCGGCAACAATTAATAGACTGGATGGAGGCGGATAAAGTTGCAGGACCACTT
CTGCGCTCGGCCCTTCCGGCTGGCTGGTTTATTGCTGATAAATCTGGAGCCGGTGAGCGTGGGTCTCGCG
GTATCATTGCAGCACTGGGGCCAGATGGTAAGCCCTCCCGTATCGTAGTTATCTACACGACGGGGAGTCA
GGCAACTATGGATGAACGAAATAGACAGATCGCTGAGATAGGTGCCTCACTGATTAAGCATTGGTAACTG
TCAGACCAAGTTTACTCATATATACTTTAGATTGATTTAAAACTTCATTTTTAATTTAAAAGGATCTAGG
TGAAGATCCTTTTTGATAATCTCATGACCAAAATCCCTTAACGTGAGTTTTCGTTCCACTGAGCGTCAGA
CCCCGTAGAAAAGATCAAAGGATCTTCTTGAGATCCTTTTTTTCTGCGCGTAATCTGCTGCTTGCAAACA
AAAAAACCACCGCTACCAGCGGTGGTTTGTTTGCCGGATCAAGAGCTACCAACTCTTTTTCCGAAGGTAA
CTGGCTTCAGCAGAGCGCAGATACCAAATACTGTTCTTCTAGTGTAGCCGTAGTTAGGCCACCACTTCAA
GAACTCTGTAGCACCGCCTACATACCTCGCTCTGCTAATCCTGTTACCAGTGGCTGCTGCCAGTGGCGAT
AAGTCGTGTCTTACCGGGTTGGACTCAAGACGATAGTTACCGGATAAGGCGCAGCGGTCGGGCTGAACGG
GGGGTTCGTGCACACAGCCCAGCTTGGAGCGAACGACCTACACCGAACTGAGATACCTACAGCGTGAGCT
ATGAGAAAGCGCCACGCTTCCCGAAGGGAGAAAGGCGGACAGGTATCCGGTAAGCGGCAGGGTCGGAACA
GGAGAGCGCACGAGGGAGCTTCCAGGGGGAAACGCCTGGTATCTTTATAGTCCTGTCGGGTTTCGCCACC
TCTGACTTGAGCGTCGATTTTTGTGATGCTCGTCAGGGGGGCGGAGCCTATGGAAAAACGCCAGCAACGC
GGCCTTTTTACGGTTCCTGGCCTTTTGCTGGCCTTTTGCTCACATGTTCTTTCCTGCGTTATCCCCTGAT
TCTGTGGATAACCGTATTACCGCCTTTGAGTGAGCTGATACCGCTCGCCGCAGCCGAACGACCGAGCGCA
GCGAGTCAGTGAGCGAGGAAGCGGAAGAGCGCCCAATACGCAAACCGCCTCTCCCCGCGCGTTGGCCGAT
TCATTAATGCAGCTGGCACGACAGGTTTCCCGACTGGAAAGCGGGCAGTGAGCGCAACGCAATTAATGTG
AGTTAGCTCACTCATTAGGCACCCCAGGCTTTACACTTTATGCTTCCGGCTCGTATGTTGTGTGGAATTG
TGAGCGGATAACAATTTCACACAGGAAACAGCTATGACCATGATTACGCCAAGCGCGCAATTAACCCTCA
CTAAAGGGAACAAAAGCTGGAGCTGCAAGCTTAATGTAGTCTTATGCAATACTCTTGTAGTCTTGCAACA
TGGTAACGATGAGTTAGCAACATGCCTTACAAGGAGAGAAAAAGCACCGTGCATGCCGATTGGTGGAAGT
AAGGTGGTACGATCGTGCCTTATTAGGAAGGCAACAGACGGGTCTGACATGGATTGGACGAACCACTGAA
TTGCCGCATTGCAGAGATATTGTATTTAAGTGCCTAGCTCGATACATAAACGGGTCTCTCTGGTTAGACC
AGATCTGAGCCTGGGAGCTCTCTGGCTAACTAGGGAACCCACTGCTTAAGCCTCAATAAAGCTTGCCTTG
AGTGCTTCAAGTAGTGTGTGCCCGTCTGTTGTGTGACTCTGGTAACTAGAGATCCCTCAGACCCTTTTAG
TCAGTGTGGAAAATCTCTAGCAGTGGCGCCCGAACAGGGACTTGAAAGCGAAAGGGAAACCAGAGGAGCT
CTCTCGACGCAGGACTCGGCTTGCTGAAGCGCGCACGGCAAGAGGCGAGGGGCGGCGACTGGTGAGTACG
CCAAAAATTTTGACTAGCGGAGGCTAGAAGGAGAGAGATGGGTGCGAGAGCGTCAGTATTAAGCGGGGGA
GAATTAGATCGCGATGGGAAAAAATTCGGTTAAGGCCAGGGGGAAAGAAAAAATATAAATTAAAACATAT
AGTATGGGCAAGCAGGGAGCTAGAACGATTCGCAGTTAATCCTGGCCTGTTAGAAACATCAGAAGGCTGT
AGACAAATACTGGGACAGCTACAACCATCCCTTCAGACAGGATCAGAAGAACTTAGATCATTATATAATA
CAGTAGCAACCCTCTATTGTGTGCATCAAAGGATAGAGATAAAAGACACCAAGGAAGCTTTAGACAAGAT
AGAGGAAGAGCAAAACAAAAGTAAGACCACCGCACAGCAAGCGGCCGCTGATCTTCAGACCTGGAGGAGG
AGATATGAGGGACAATTGGAGAAGTGAATTATATAAATATAAAGTAGTAAAAATTGAACCATTAGGAGTA
GCACCCACCAAGGCAAAGAGAAGAGTGGTGCAGAGAGAAAAAAGAGCAGTGGGAATAGGAGCTTTGTTCC
TTGGGTTCTTGGGAGCAGCAGGAAGCACTATGGGCGCAGCGTCAATGACGCTGACGGTACAGGCCAGACA
ATTATTGTCTGGTATAGTGCAGCAGCAGAACAATTTGCTGAGGGCTATTGAGGCGCAACAGCATCTGTTG
CAACTCACAGTCTGGGGCATCAAGCAGCTCCAGGCAAGAATCCTGGCTGTGGAAAGATACCTAAAGGATC
AACAGCTCCTGGGGATTTGGGGTTGCTCTGGAAAACTCATTTGCACCACTGCTGTGCCTTGGAATGCTAG
TTGGAGTAATAAATCTCTGGAACAGATTTGGAATCACACGACCTGGATGGAGTGGGACAGAGAAATTAAC
AATTACACAAGCTTAATACACTCCTTAATTGAAGAATCGCAAAACCAGCAAGAAAAGAATGAACAAGAAT
TATTGGAATTAGATAAATGGGCAAGTTTGTGGAATTGGTTTAACATAACAAATTGGCTGTGGTATATAAA
ATTATTCATAATGATAGTAGGAGGCTTGGTAGGTTTAAGAATAGTTTTTGCTGTACTTTCTATAGTGAAT
AGAGTTAGGCAGGGATATTCACCATTATCGTTTCAGACCCACCTCCCAACCCCGAGGGGACCCAGAGAGG
GCCTATTTCCCATGATTCCTTCATATTTGCATATACGATACAAGGCTGTTAGAGAGATAATTAGAATTAA
TTTGACTGTAAACACAAAGATATTAGTACAAAATACGTGACGTAGAAAGTAATAATTTCTTGGGTAGTTT
GCAGTTTTAAAATTATGTTTTAAAATGGACTATCATATGCTTACCGTAACTTGAAAGTATTTCGATTTCT
TGGCTTTATATATCTTGTGGAAAGGACGAAACACCGCTTGTAGATATCCTGATCATGTTTTAGAGCTAGA
AATAGCAAGTTAAAATAAGGCTAGTCCGTTATCAACTTGAAAAAGTGGCACCGAGTCGGTGCTTTTTTAA
GCTTGGCGTAACTAGATCTTGAGACAAATGGCAGTATTCATCCACAATTTTAAAAGAAAAGGGGGGATTG
GGGGGTACAGTGCAGGGGAAAGAATAGTAGACATAATAGCAACAGACATACAAACTAAAGAATTACAAAA
ACAAATTACAAAAATTCAAAATTTTCGGGTTTATTACAGGGACAGCAGAGATCCACTTTGGCGCCGGCTC
GAGGGGG
