>Addgene plasmid #75828 | CD2 gRNA (BRDN0001148522) | depositor partial sequence | sequence record 143288 | Target Sequence
CTTGTAGATATCCTGATCAT
