>Addgene plasmid #75828 | CD2 gRNA (BRDN0001148522) | addgene partial sequence | sequence record 184645 | hU6-F
GTGACGTAGAAAGTAATAATTTCTTGGGTAGTTTGCAGTTTTAAAATTATGTTTTAAAATGGACTATCAT
ATGCTTACCGTAACTTGAAAGTATTTCGATTTCTTGGCTTTATATATCTTGTGGAAAGGACGAAACACCG
CTTGTAGATATCCTGATCATGTTTTAGAGCTAGAAATAGCAAGTTAAAATAAGGCTAGTCCGTTATCAAC
TTGAAAAAGTGGCACCGAGTCGGTGCTTTTTTAAGCTTGGCGTAACTAGATCTTGAGACAAATGGCAGTA
TTCATCCACAATTTTAAAAGAAAAGGGGGGATTGGGGGGTACAGTGCAGGGGAAAGAATAGTAGACATAA
TAGCAACAGACATACAAACTAAAGAATTACAAAAACAAATTACAAAAATTCAAAATTTTCGGGTTTATTA
CAGGGACAGCAGAGATCCACTTTGGCGCCGGCTCGAGGGGGCCCGGGTGCAAAGATGGATAAAGTTTTAA
ACAGAGAGGAATCTTTGCAGCTAATGGACCTTCTAGGTCTTGAAAGGAGTGGGAATTGGCTCCGGTGCCC
GTCAGTGGGC
